>Addgene plasmid #121491 | pCDH-PD-L1 3SA/4NQ | addgene full sequence | sequence record 242627 | Addgene NGS Result
CTAGTATTATGCCCAGTACATGACCTTATGGGACTTTCCTACTTGGCAGTACATCTACGTATTAGTCATC
GCTATTACCATGGTGATGCGGTTTTGGCAGTACATCAATGGGCGTGGATAGCGGTTTGACTCACGGGGAT
TTCCAAGTCTCCACCCCATTGACGTCAATGGGAGTTTGTTTTGGCACCAAAATCAACGGGACTTTCCAAA
ATGTCGTAACAACTCCGCCCCATTGACGCAAATGGGCGGTAGGCGTGTACGGTGGGAGGTTTATATAAGC
AGAGCTCGTTTAGTGAACCGTCAGATCGCCTGGAGACGCCATCCACGCTGTTTTGACCTCCATAGAAGAT
TCTAGAGCTAGCGAATTCATGAGGATATTTGCTGTCTTTATATTCATGACCTACTGGCATTTGCTGAACG
CATTTACTGTCACGGTTCCCAAGGACCTATATGTGGTAGAGTATGGTAGCCAAATGACAATTGAATGCAA
ATTCCCAGTAGAAAAACAATTAGACCTGGCTGCACTAATTGTCTATTGGGAAATGGAGGATAAGAACATT
ATTCAATTTGTGCATGGAGAGGAAGACCTGAAGGTTCAGCATAGTAGCTACAGACAGAGGGCCCGGCTGT
TGAAGGACCAGCTCTCCCTGGGAAATGCTGCACTTCAGATCACAGATGTGAAATTGCAGGATGCAGGGGT
GTACCGCTGCATGATCAGCTATGGTGGTGCCGACTACAAGCGAATTACTGTGAAAGTCAATGCCCCATAC
AACAAAATCAACCAAAGAATTTTGGTTGTGGATCCAGTCACCTCTGAACATGAACTGACATGTCAGGCTG
AGGGCTACCCCAAGGCCGAAGTCATCTGGACAAGCAGTGACCATCAAGTCCTGGCTGGTAAGACCGCCAC
CACCAATGCCAAGAGAGAGGAGAAGCTTTTCCAAGTGACCAGCACACTGAGAATCCAGACAACAACTAAT
GAGATTTTCTACTGCACTTTTAGGAGATTAGATCCTGAGGAACAGCATACAGCTGAATTGGTCATCCCAG
AACTACCTCTGGCACATCCTCCAAATGAAAGGACTCACTTGGTAATTCTGGGAGCCATCTTATTATGCCT
TGGTGTAGCACTGACATTCATCTTCCGTTTAAGAAAAGGGAGAATGATGGATGTGAAAAAATGTGGCATC
CAAGATACAAACTCAAAGAAGCAAAGTGATACACATTTGGAGGAGACGGACTACAAAGACGATGACGACA
AGTGAGCGGCCGCGAAGGATCTGCGATCGCTCCGGTGCCCGTCAGTGGGCAGAGCGCACATCGCCCACAG
TCCCCGAGAAGTTGGGGGGAGGGGTCGGCAATTGAACGGGTGCCTAGAGAAGGTGGCGCGGGGTAAACTG
GGAAAGTGATGTCGTGTACTGGCTCCGCCTTTTTCCCGAGGGTGGGGGAGAACCGTATATAAGTGCAGTA
GTCGCCGTGAACGTTCTTTTTCGCAACGGGTTTGCCGCCAGAACACAGCTGAAGCTTCGAGGGGCTCGCA
TCTCTCCTTCACGCGCCCGCCGCCCTACCTGAGGCCGCCATCCACGCCGGTTGAGTCGCGTTCTGCCGCC
TCCCGCCTGTGGTGCCTCCTGAACTGCGTCCGCCGTCTAGGTAAGTTTAAAGCTCAGGTCGAGACCGGGC
CTTTGTCCGGCGCTCCCTTGGAGCCTACCTAGACTCAGCCGGCTCTCCACGCTTTGCCTGACCCTGCTTG
CTCAACTCTACGTCTTTGTTTCGTTTTCTGTTCTGCGCCGTTACAGATCCAAGCTGTGACCGGCGCCTAC
GCTAGATGACCGAGTACAAGCCCACGGTGCGCCTCGCCACCCGCGACGACGTCCCCAGGGCCGTACGCAC
CCTCGCCGCCGCGTTCGCCGACTACCCCGCCACGCGCCACACCGTCGATCCGGACCGCCACATCGAGCGG
GTCACCGAGCTGCAAGAACTCTTCCTCACGCGCGTCGGGCTCGACATCGGCAAGGTGTGGGTCGCGGACG
ACGGCGCCGCGGTGGCGGTCTGGACCACGCCGGAGAGCGTCGAAGCGGGGGCGGTGTTCGCCGAGATCGG
CCCGCGCATGGCCGAGTTGAGCGGTTCCCGGCTGGCCGCGCAGCAACAGATGGAAGGCCTCCTGGCGCCG
CACCGGCCCAAGGAGCCCGCGTGGTTCCTGGCCACCGTCGGCGTCTCGCCCGACCACCAGGGCAAGGGTC
TGGGCAGCGCCGTCGTGCTCCCCGGAGTGGAGGCGGCCGAGCGCGCCGGGGTGCCCGCCTTCCTGGAGAC
CTCCGCGCCCCGCAACCTCCCCTTCTACGAGCGGCTCGGCTTCACCGTCACCGCCGACGTCGAGGTGCCC
GAAGGACCGCGCACCTGGTGCATGACCCGCAAGCCCGGTGCCTGAGTCGACAATCAACCTCTGGATTACA
AAATTTGTGAAAGATTGACTGGTATTCTTAACTATGTTGCTCCTTTTACGCTATGTGGATACGCTGCTTT
AATGCCTTTGTATCATGCTATTGCTTCCCGTATGGCTTTCATTTTCTCCTCCTTGTATAAATCCTGGTTG
CTGTCTCTTTATGAGGAGTTGTGGCCCGTTGTCAGGCAACGTGGCGTGGTGTGCACTGTGTTTGCTGACG
CAACCCCCACTGGTTGGGGCATTGCCACCACCTGTCAGCTCCTTTCCGGGACTTTCGCTTTCCCCCTCCC
TATTGCCACGGCGGAACTCATCGCCGCCTGCCTTGCCCGCTGCTGGACAGGGGCTCGGCTGTTGGGCACT
GACAATTCCGTGGTGTTGTCGGGGAAATCATCGTCCTTTCCTTGGCTGCTCGCCTGTGTTGCCACCTGGA
TTCTGCGCGGGACGTCCTTCTGCTACGTCCCTTCGGCCCTCAATCCAGCGGACCTTCCTTCCCGCGGCCT
GCTGCCGGCTCTGCGGCCTCTTCCGCGTCTTCGCCTTCGCCCTCAGACGAGTCGGATCTCCCTTTGGGCC
GCCTCCCCGCCTGGTACCTTTAAGACCAATGACTTACAAGGCAGCTGTAGATCTTAGCCACTTTTTAAAA
GAAAAGGGGGGACTGGAAGGGCTAATTCACTCCCAACGAAGATAAGATCTGCTTTTTGCTTGTACTGGGT
CTCTCTGGTTAGACCAGATCTGAGCCTGGGAGCTCTCTGGCTAACTAGGGAACCCACTGCTTAAGCCTCA
ATAAAGCTTGCCTTGAGTGCTTCAAGTAGTGTGTGCCCGTCTGTTGTGTGACTCTGGTAACTAGAGATCC
CTCAGACCCTTTTAGTCAGTGTGGAAAATCTCTAGCAGTAGTAGTTCATGTCATCTTATTATTCAGTATT
TATAACTTGCAAAGAAATGAATATCAGAGAGTGAGAGGAACTTGTTTATTGCAGCTTATAATGGTTACAA
ATAAAGCAATAGCATCACAAATTTCACAAATAAAGCATTTTTTTCACTGCATTCTAGTTGTGGTTTGTCC
AAACTCATCAATGTATCTTATCATGTCTGGCTCTAGCTATCCCGCCCCTAACTCCGCCCATCCCGCCCCT
AACTCCGCCCAGTTCCGCCCATTCTCCGCCCCATGGCTGACTAATTTTTTTTATTTATGCAGAGGCCGAG
GCCGCCTCGGCCTCTGAGCTATTCCAGAAGTAGTGAGGAGGCTTTTTTGGAGGCCTAGACTTTTGCAGAG
ACCAAATTCGTAATCATGTCATAGCTGTTTCCTGTGTGAAATTGTTATCCGCTCACAATTCCACACAACA
TACGAGCCGGAAGCATAAAGTGTAAAGCCTGGGGTGCCTAATGAGTGAGCTAACTCACATTAATTGCGTT
GCGCTCACTGCCCGCTTTCCAGTCGGGAAACCTGTCGTGCCAGCTGCATTAATGAATCGGCCAACGCGCG
GGGAGAGGCGGTTTGCGTATTGGGCGCTCTTCCGCTTCCTCGCTCACTGACTCGCTGCGCTCGGTCGTTC
GGCTGCGGCGAGCGGTATCAGCTCACTCAAAGGCGGTAATACGGTTATCCACAGAATCAGGGGATAACGC
AGGAAAGAACATGTGAGCAAAAGGCCAGCAAAAGGCCAGGAACCGTAAAAAGGCCGCGTTGCTGGCGTTT
TTCCATAGGCTCCGCCCCCCTGACGAGCATCACAAAAATCGACGCTCAAGTCAGAGGTGGCGAAACCCGA
CAGGACTATAAAGATACCAGGCGTTTCCCCCTGGAAGCTCCCTCGTGCGCTCTCCTGTTCCGACCCTGCC
GCTTACCGGATACCTGTCCGCCTTTCTCCCTTCGGGAAGCGTGGCGCTTTCTCATAGCTCACGCTGTAGG
TATCTCAGTTCGGTGTAGGTCGTTCGCTCCAAGCTGGGCTGTGTGCACGAACCCCCCGTTCAGCCCGACC
GCTGCGCCTTATCCGGTAACTATCGTCTTGAGTCCAACCCGGTAAGACACGACTTATCGCCACTGGCAGC
AGCCACTGGTAACAGGATTAGCAGAGCGAGGTATGTAGGCGGTGCTACAGAGTTCTTGAAGTGGTGGCCT
AACTACGGCTACACTAGAAGAACAGTATTTGGTATCTGCGCTCTGCTGAAGCCAGTTACCTTCGGAAAAA
GAGTTGGTAGCTCTTGATCCGGCAAACAAACCACCGCTGGTAGCGGTGGTTTTTTTGTTTGCAAGCAGCA
GATTACGCGCAGAAAAAAAGGATCTCAAGAAGATCCTTTGATCTTTTCTACGGGGTCTGACGCTCAGTGG
AACGAAAACTCACGTTAAGGGATTTTGGTCATGAGATTATCAAAAAGGATCTTCACCTAGATCCTTTTAA
ATTAAAAATGAAGTTTTAAATCAATCTAAAGTATATATGAGTAAACTTGGTCTGACAGTTACCAATGCTT
AATCAGTGAGGCACCTATCTCAGCGATCTGTCTATTTCGTTCATCCATAGTTGCCTGACTCCCCGTCGTG
TAGATAACTACGATACGGGAGGGCTTACCATCTGGCCCCAGTGCTGCAATGATACCGCGAGACCCACGCT
CACCGGCTCCAGATTTATCAGCAATAAACCAGCCAGCCGGAAGGGCCGAGCGCAGAAGTGGTCCTGCAAC
TTTATCCGCCTCCATCCAGTCTATTAATTGTTGCCGGGAAGCTAGAGTAAGTAGTTCGCCAGTTAATAGT
TTGCGCAACGTTGTTGCCATTGCTACAGGCATCGTGGTGTCACGCTCGTCGTTTGGTATGGCTTCATTCA
GCTCCGGTTCCCAACGATCAAGGCGAGTTACATGATCCCCCATGTTGTGCAAAAAAGCGGTTAGCTCCTT
CGGTCCTCCGATCGTTGTCAGAAGTAAGTTGGCCGCAGTGTTATCACTCATGGTTATGGCAGCACTGCAT
AATTCTCTTACTGTCATGCCATCCGTAAGATGCTTTTCTGTGACTGGTGAGTACTCAACCAAGTCATTCT
GAGAATAGTGTATGCGGCGACCGAGTTGCTCTTGCCCGGCGTCAATACGGGATAATACCGCGCCACATAG
CAGAACTTTAAAAGTGCTCATCATTGGAAAACGTTCTTCGGGGCGAAAACTCTCAAGGATCTTACCGCTG
TTGAGATCCAGTTCGATGTAACCCACTCGTGCACCCAACTGATCTTCAGCATCTTTTACTTTCACCAGCG
TTTCTGGGTGAGCAAAAACAGGAAGGCAAAATGCCGCAAAAAAGGGAATAAGGGCGACACGGAAATGTTG
AATACTCATACTCTTCCTTTTTCAATATTATTGAAGCATTTATCAGGGTTATTGTCTCATGAGCGGATAC
ATATTTGAATGTATTTAGAAAAATAAACAAATAGGGGTTCCGCGCACATTTCCCCGAAAAGTGCCACCTG
ACGTCTAAGAAACCATTATTATCATGACATTAACCTATAAAAATAGGCGTATCACGAGGCCCTTTCGTCT
CGCGCGTTTCGGTGATGACGGTGAAAACCTCTGACACATGCAGCTCCCGGAGACGGTCACAGCTTGTCTG
TAAGCGGATGCCGGGAGCAGACAAGCCCGTCAGGGCGCGTCAGCGGGTGTTGGCGGGTGTCGGGGCTGGC
TTAACTATGCGGCATCAGAGCAGATTGTACTGAGAGTGCACCATATGCGGTGTGAAATACCGCACAGATG
CGTAAGGAGAAAATACCGCATCAGGCGCCATTCGCCATTCAGGCTGCGCAACTGTTGGGAAGGGCGATCG
GTGCGGGCCTCTTCGCTATTACGCCAGCTGGCGAAAGGGGGATGTGCTGCAAGGCGATTAAGTTGGGTAA
CGCCAGGGTTTTCCCAGTCACGACGTTGTAAAACGACGGCCAGTGCCAAGCTGACGCGTGTAGTCTTATG
CAATACTCTTGTAGTCTTGCAACATGGTAACGATGAGTTAGCAACATGCCTTACAAGGAGAGAAAAAGCA
CCGTGCATGCCGATTGGTGGAAGTAAGGTGGTACGATCGTGCCTTATTAGGAAGGCAACAGACGGGTCTG
ACATGGATTGGACGAACCACTGAATTGCCGCATTGCAGAGATATTGTATTTAAGTGCCTAGCTCGATACA
TAAACGGGTCTCTCTGGTTAGACCAGATCTGAGCCTGGGAGCTCTCTGGCTAACTAGGGAACCCACTGCT
TAAGCCTCAATAAAGCTTGCCTTGAGTGCTTCAAGTAGTGTGTGCCCGTCTGTTGTGTGACTCTGGTAAC
TAGAGATCCCTCAGACCCTTTTAGTCAGTGTGGAAAATCTCTAGCAGTGGCGCCCGAACAGGGACTTGAA
AGCGAAAGGGAAACCAGAGGAGCTCTCTCGACGCAGGACTCGGCTTGCTGAAGCGCGCACGGCAAGAGGC
GAGGGGCGGCGACTGGTGAGTACGCCAAAAATTTTGACTAGCGGAGGCTAGAAGGAGAGAGATGGGTGCG
AGAGCGTCAGTATTAAGCGGGGGAGAATTAGATCGCGATGGGAAAAAATTCGGTTAAGGCCAGGGGGAAA
GAAAAAATATAAATTAAAACATATAGTATGGGCAAGCAGGGAGCTAGAACGATTCGCAGTTAATCCTGGC
CTGTTAGAAACATCAGAAGGCTGTAGACAAATACTGGGACAGCTACAACCATCCCTTCAGACAGGATCAG
AAGAACTTAGATCATTATATAATACAGTAGCAACCCTCTATTGTGTGCATCAAAGGATAGAGATAAAAGA
CACCAAGGAAGCTTTAGACAAGATAGAGGAAGAGCAAAACAAAAGTAAGACCACCGCACAGCAAGCGGCC
ACTGATCTTCAGACCTGGAGGAGGAGATATGAGGGACAATTGGAGAAGTGAATTATATAAATATAAAGTA
GTAAAAATTGAACCATTAGGAGTAGCACCCACCAAGGCAAAGAGAAGAGTGGTGCAGAGAGAAAAAAGAG
CAGTGGGAATAGGAGCTTTGTTCCTTGGGTTCTTGGGAGCAGCAGGAAGCACTATGGGCGCAGCGTCAAT
GACGCTGACGGTACAGGCCAGACAATTATTGTCTGGTATAGTGCAGCAGCAGAACAATTTGCTGAGGGCT
ATTGAGGCGCAACAGCATCTGTTGCAACTCACAGTCTGGGGCATCAAGCAGCTCCAGGCAAGAATCCTGG
CTGTGGAAAGATACCTAAAGGATCAACAGCTCCTGGGGATTTGGGGTTGCTCTGGAAAACTCATTTGCAC
CACTGCTGTGCCTTGGAATGCTAGTTGGAGTAATAAATCTCTGGAACAGATTTGGAATCACACGACCTGG
ATGGAGTGGGACAGAGAAATTAACAATTACACAAGCTTAATACACTCCTTAATTGAAGAATCGCAAAACC
AGCAAGAAAAGAATGAACAAGAATTATTGGAATTAGATAAATGGGCAAGTTTGTGGAATTGGTTTAACAT
AACAAATTGGCTGTGGTATATAAAATTATTCATAATGATAGTAGGAGGCTTGGTAGGTTTAAGAATAGTT
TTTGCTGTACTTTCTATAGTGAATAGAGTTAGGCAGGGATATTCACCATTATCGTTTCAGACCCACCTCC
CAACCCCGAGGGGACCCGACAGGCCCGAAGGAATAGAAGAAGAAGGTGGAGAGAGAGACAGAGACAGATC
CATTCGATTAGTGAACGGATCTCGACGGTATCGGTTAACTTTTAAAAGAAAAGGGGGGATTGGGGGGTAC
AGTGCAGGGGAAAGAATAGTAGACATAATAGCAACAGACATACAAACTAAAGAATTACAAAAACAAATTA
CAAAATTCAAAATTTTATCGATA
Features (pLannotate 1.2.2; 29 found; start..end, strand, type, name):
      6..82      +  enhancer       CMV enhancer (fragment): human cytomegalovirus immediate early enhancer
     83..286     +  promoter       CMV promoter: human cytomegalovirus (CMV) immediate early promoter
    369..1238    +  CDS            CD274: PD1L1_HUMAN - Also known as B7H1, PDCD1L1, PDCD1LG1, PDL1. Experimental evidence at protein level: Swiss-Prot protein existence level 1. The PDCD1-mediated inhibitory pathway is exploited by tumors to attenuate anti-tumor immunity and escape destruction by the immune system, thereby facilitating tumor survival (PubMed:28813417, PubMed:28813410). The interaction with PDCD1/PD-1 inhibits cytotoxic T lymphocytes (CTLs) effector function (By similarity). The blockage of the PDCD1-mediated pathway results in the reversal of the exhausted T- cell phenotype and the normalization of the anti-tumor res
   1238..1258    +  CDS            3xFLAG (fragment): three tandem FLAG® epitope tags
   1307..1518    +  promoter       EF-1α core promoter: core promoter for human elongation factor EF-1α
   1531..1799    +  LTR            5' LTR (truncated): truncated 5' long terminal repeat (LTR) from human T-cell leukemia virus (HTLV) type 1
   1826..2425    +  CDS            PuroR: puromycin N-acetyltransferase; pac from Streptomyces alboniger; confers resistance to puromycin
   2432..3020    +  misc_feature   WPRE: woodchuck hepatitis virus posttranscriptional regulatory element
   3015..3122    +  CDS            nef (fragment): NEF_SIVS4 - Experimental evidence at protein level: Swiss-Prot protein existence level 1. Interferes with TCR signaling from the cell membrane. Interacts with CD247/TCRZ (TCR zeta chain) and exert potent down- regulation of cell surface TCR/CD3 complexes. From Simian immunodeficiency virus (isolate F236/smH4) (SIV-sm) (Simian immunodeficiency virus sooty mangabey monkey).
   3147..3327    +  LTR            5' LTR (truncated): truncated 5' long terminal repeat (LTR) from HIV-1
   3399..3520    +  polyA_signal   SV40 poly(A) signal: SV40 polyadenylation signal
   3560..3695    +  rep_origin     SV40 ori: SV40 origin of replication
   3752..3768    -  protein_bind   lac operator: The lac repressor binds to the lac operator to inhibit transcription in E. coli. This inhibition can be relieved by adding lactose or isopropyl-β-D-thiogalactopyranoside (IPTG). lac repressor encoded by lacI
   3776..3806    -  promoter       lac promoter: promoter for the E. coli lac operon
   3821..3842    -  protein_bind   CAP binding site: CAP binding activates transcription in the presence of cAMP. E. coli catabolite activator protein
   3855..3947    -  CDS            lacI (fragment): lac repressor; lacI; The lac repressor binds to the lac operator to inhibit transcription in E. coli. This inhibition can be relieved by adding lactose or isopropyl-β-D-thiogalactopyranoside (IPTG).
   4130..4718    -  rep_origin     ori: high-copy-number ColE1/pMB1/pBR322/pUC origin of replication
   4889..5749    -  CDS            AmpR: β-lactamase; bla; confers resistance to ampicillin, carbenicillin, and related antibiotics
   5750..5854    -  promoter       AmpR promoter: bla
   5949..5984    +  CDS            rop (fragment): Rop protein, which maintains plasmids at low copy number; rop
   6086..6185    +  misc_feature   bom (fragment): basis of mobility region from pBR322
   6191..6345    -  CDS            lacZα (fragment): LacZα fragment of β-galactosidase; lacZ fragment
   6359..6585    +  promoter       RSV promoter: Rous sarcoma virus enhancer/promoter
   6586..6766    +  LTR            5' LTR (truncated): truncated 5' long terminal repeat (LTR) from HIV-1
   6813..6938    +  misc_feature   HIV-1 Ψ: packaging signal of human immunodeficiency virus type 1
   6922..7260    +  CDS            HIV-1 gag (fragment): gag protein from human immunodeficiency virus 1; gag
   7431..7664    +  misc_feature   RRE: The Rev response element (RRE) of HIV-1 allows for Rev-dependent mRNA export from the nucleus to the cytoplasm.
   8041..8141    +  CDS            Rev (fragment): human immunodeficiency virus 1 (HIV-1) Rev protein; rev; enhances nuclear export of unspliced and incompletely spliced viral mRNAs
   8160..8276    +  misc_feature   cPPT/CTS: central polypurine tract and central termination sequence of HIV-1
