[The description below was written by a language model from this plasmid's Addgene catalogue record and pLannotate feature annotations shown in this document.]
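Description:
pCDH-PD-L1 3SA/4NQ is a third-generation-style lentiviral expression plasmid for mammalian cells. It carries human PD-L1 (CD274, also called B7H1) in a mutant form designated 3SA/4NQ. The catalogue lists pGIPz as the backbone, but the name and the annotated layout are more typical of a pCDH-type vector. A chimeric RSV promoter/truncated HIV-1 5' LTR is followed by the Ψ packaging signal, a gag fragment, the RRE and the cPPT/CTS. The expression cassettes come next, then a WPRE, a truncated 3' LTR and an SV40 poly(A) signal and origin. In bacteria the plasmid replicates from a high-copy ColE1/pUC origin and is selected with ampicillin through AmpR.

Within the viral genome, a CMV enhancer/promoter drives the PD-L1 coding sequence. The catalogue describes the Flag tag as N-terminal, whereas the feature table places a FLAG fragment immediately after the CD274 reading frame, which would make it C-terminal. Downstream, an EF-1α core promoter joined to an HTLV-1 LTR segment expresses puromycin N-acetyltransferase, allowing puromycin selection of transduced cells. The WPRE enhances transcript expression.

The stated purpose is expression of the mutant together with an shRNA against human PD-L1, which suggests knockdown of the endogenous protein and replacement with the mutant. However, no shRNA cassette or hairpin promoter appears among the annotated features, so its presence and position cannot be confirmed from the table. The record does not define the 3SA and 4NQ substitutions. The names suggest serine-to-alanine and asparagine-to-glutamine changes, and the associated study concerns PD-L1 glycosylation, protein stability and suppression of T-cell activity.
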