Addgene plasmid #121491: pCDH-PD-L1 3SA/4NQ
Purpose: Expression of human PD-L1 3SA/4NQ with PD-L1 shRNA
Depositing lab: Mien-Chie Hung. Depositing organization: University of Texas MD Anderson Cancer Center. Publication: Glycosylation and stabilization of programmed death ligand-1 suppresses T-cell activity. Li CW, Lim SO, Xia W, Lee HH, Chan LC, Kuo CW, Khoo KH, Chang SS, Cha JH, Kim T, Hsu JL, Wu Y, Hsu JM, Yamaguchi H, Ding Q, Wang Y, Yao J, Lee CC, Wu HJ, Sahin AA, Allison JP, Yu D, Hortobagyi GN, Hung MC. Nat Commun. 2016 Aug 30;7:12632. doi: 10.1038/ncomms12632. PubMed 27572267.
Backbone
  Vector backbone: pGIPz
  Vector type: Mammalian Expression, Lentiviral
  Selectable markers: Puromycin
Growth in bacteria
  Bacterial resistance: Ampicillin, 100 μg/mL
  Growth temperature: 37°C
  Growth strain: NEB Stable
  Copy number: High Copy
Gene/Insert
  Gene/Insert name: PD-L1 (alt name: B7H1)
  gRNA/shRNA sequence: hPD-L1
  Species: H. sapiens (human)
  Promoter: CMV
  Tag / fusion protein: Flag (N terminal on insert)
  Cloning method: Restriction Enzyme; 5′ cloning site NA (unknown if destroyed); 3′ cloning site NA (unknown if destroyed)
  Sequencing primers: 5′ CMV-5'
Terms and licenses: Academic/Nonprofit Terms; Industry Terms: Not Available to Industry
How to cite: pCDH-PD-L1 3SA/4NQ was a gift from Mien-Chie Hung (Addgene plasmid # 121491 ; http://n2t.net/addgene:121491 ; RRID:Addgene_121491)
